>Addgene plasmid #107388 | plenti-CAG-IKZF3-FLAG-IRES-GFP | addgene full sequence | sequence record 262564 | Addgene Partial NGS Result
GCGGAGAGGTGCGGCGGCAGCCAATCAGAGCGGCGCGCTCCGAAAGTTTCCTTTTATGGCGAGGCGGCGG
CGGCGGCGGCCCTATAAAAAGCGAAGCGCGCGGCGGGCGGGAGTCGCTGCGCGCTGCCTTCGCCCCGTGC
CCCGCTCCGCCGCCGCCTCGCGCCGCCCGCCCCGGCTCTGACTGACCGCGTTACTCCCACAGGTGAGCGG
GCGGGACGGCCCTTCTCCTCCGGGCTGTAATTAGCGCTTGGTTTAATGACGGCTTGTTTCTTTTCTGTGG
CTGCGTGAAAGCCTTGAGGGGCTCCGGGAGGGCCCTTTGTGCGGGGGGAGCGGCTCGGGGGGTGCGTGCG
TGTGTGTGTGCGTGGGGAGCGCCGCGTGCGGCTCCGCGCTGCCCGGCGGCTGTGAGCGCTGCGGGCGCGG
CGCGGGGCTTTGTGCGCTCCGCAGTGTGCGCGAGGGGAGCGCGGCCGGGGGCGGTGCCCCGCGGTGCGGG
GGGGGCTGCGAGGGGAACAAAGGCTGCGTGCGGGGTGTGTGCGTGGGGGGGTGAGCAGGGGGTGTGGGCG
CGTCGGTCGGGCTGCAACCCCCCCTGCACCCCCCTCCCCGAGTTGCTGAGCACGGCCCGGCTTCGGGTGC
GGGGCTCCGTACGGGGCGTGGCGCGGGGCTCGCCGTGCCGGGCGGGGGGTGGCGGCAGGTGGGGGTGCCG
GGCGGGGCGGGGCCGCCTCGGGCCGGGGAGGGCTCGGGGGAGGGGCGCGGCGGCCCCCGGAGCGCCGGCG
GCTGTCGAGGCGCGGCGAGCCGCAGCCATTGCCTTTTATGGTAATCGTGCGAGAGGGCGCAGGGACTTCC
TTTGTCCCAAATCTGTGCGGAGCCGAAATCTGGGAGGCGCCGCCGCACCCCCTCTAGCGGGCGCGGGGCG
AAGCGGTGCGGCGCCGGCAGGAAGGAAATGGGCGGGGAGGGCCTTCGTGCGTCGCCGCGCCGCCGTCCCC
TTCTCCCTCTCCAGCCTCGGGGCTGTCCGCGGGGGGACGGCTGCCTTCGGGGGGGACGGGGCAGGGCGGG
GTTCGGCTTCTGGCGTGTGACCGGCGGCTCTAGAGCCTCTGCTAACCATGTTCATGCCTTCTTCTTTTTC
CTACAGCTCCTGGGCAACGTGCTGGTTATTGTGCTGTCTCATCATTTTGGCAAAGAATTCCCCTAGCCGC
GGAATCTAGACTGCCGGATCGAATTGTCGACGAATTCGGATCTGGCCAATCACAAGTTTGTACAAAAAAG
TTGGCATGGAAGATATACAAACAAATGCGGAACTGAAAAGCACTCAGGAGCAGTCTGTGCCCGCAGAAAG
TGCAGCGGTTTTGAATGACTACAGTTTAACCAAATCTCATGAAATGGAAAATGTGGACAGTGGAGAAGGC
CCAGCCAATGAAGATGAAGACATAGGAGATGATTCAATGAAAGTGAAAGATGAATACAGTGAAAGAGATG
AGAATGTTTTAAAGTCAGAACCCATGGGAAATGCAGAAGAGCCTGAAATCCCTTACAGCTATTCAAGAGA
ATATAATGAATATGAAAACATTAAGTTGGAGAGACATGTTGTCTCATTCGATAGTAGCAGGCCAACCAGT
GGAAAGATGAACTGCGATGTGTGTGGATTATCCTGCATCAGCTTCAATGTCTTAATGGTTCATAAGCGAA
GCCATACTGGTGAACGCCCATTCCAGTGTAATCAGTGTGGGGCATCTTTTACTCAGAAAGGTAACCTCCT
CCGCCACATTAAACTGCACACAGGGGAAAAACCTTTTAAGTGTCACCTCTGCAACTATGCATGCCAAAGA
AGAGATGCGCTCACGGGGCATCTTAGGACACATTCTGTGGAGAAACCCTACAAATGTGAGTTTTGTGGAA
GGAGTTACAAGCAGAGAAGTTCCCTTGAGGAGCACAAGGAGCGCTGCCGTACATTTCTTCAGAGCACTGA
CCCAGGGGACACTGCAAGTGCGGAGGCAAGACACATCAAAGCAGAGATGGGAAGTGAAAGAGCTCTCGTA
CTGGACAGATTAGCAAGCAATGTGGCAAAACGAAAAAGCTCAATGCCTCAGAAATTCATTGGTGAGAAGC
GCCACTGCTTTGATGTCAACTATAATTCAAGTTACATGTATGAGAAAGAGAGTGAGCTCATACAGACCCG
CATGATGGACCAAGCCATCAATAACGCCATCAGCTATCTTGGCGCCGAAGCCCTGCGCCCCTTGGTCCAG
ACACCGCCTGCTCCCACCTCGGAGATGGTTCCAGTTATCAGCAGCATGTATCCCATAGCCCTCACCCGGG
CTGAGATGTCAAACGGTGCCCCTCAAGAGCTGGAAAAGAAAAGCATCCACCTTCCAGAGAAGAGCGTGCC
TTCTGAGAGAGGCCTCTCTCCCAACAATAGTGGCCACGACTCCACGGACACTGACAGCAACCATGAAGAA
CGCCAGAATCACATCTATCAGCAAAATCACATGGTCCTGTCTCGGGCCCGCAATGGGATGCCACTTCTGA
AGGAGGTTCCCCGCTCTTACGAACTCCTCAAGCCCCCGCCCATCTGCCCAAGAGACTCCGTCAAAGTGAT
CAACAAGGAAGGGGAGGTGATGGATGTGTATCGGTGTGACCACTGCCGCGTCCTCTTCCTGGACTATGTG
ATGTTCACGATTCACATGGGCTGCCACGGCTTCCGTGACCCTTTCGAGTGTAACATGTGTGGATATCGAA
GCCATGATCGGTATGAGTTCTCGTCTCACATAGCCAGAGGAGAACACAGAGCCCTGCTGAAGTGCCCAAC
TTTCTTGTACAAAGTGGTGGGAGGAGGTGGATCTGGCGACTACAAGGACGACGATGACAAGTGACTCGAG
CGGGATCAATTCCGCCCCCCCCCTAACGTTACTGGCCGAAGCCGCTTGGAATAAGGCCGGTGTGCGTTTG
TCTATATGTTATTTTCCACCATATTGCCGTCTTTTGGCAATGTGAGGGCCCGGAAACCTGGCCCTGTCTT
CTTGACGAGCATTCCTAGGGGTCTTTCCCCTCTCGCCAAAGGAATGCAAGGTCTGTTGAATGTCGTGAAG
GAAGCAGTTCCTCTGGAAGCTTCTTGAAGACAAACAACGTCTGTAGCGACCCTTTGCAGGCAGCGGAACC
CCCCACCTGGCGACAGGTGCCTCTGCGGCCAAAAGCCACGTGTATAAGATACACCTGCAAAGGCGGCACA
ACCCCAGTGCCACGTTGTGAGTTGGATAGTTGTGGAAAGAGTCAAATGGCTCTCCTCAAGCGTATTCAAC
AAGGGGCTGAAGGATGCCCAGAAGGTACCCCATTGTATGGGATCTGATCTGGGGCCTCGGTGCACATGCT
TTACATGTGTTTAGTCGAGGTTAAAAAAACGTCTAGGCCCCCCGAACCACGGGGACGTGGTTTTCCTTTG
AAAAACACGATAATACCATGGTGAGCAAGGGCGAGGAGCTGTTCACCGGGGTGGTGCCCATCCTGGTCGA
GCTGGACGGCGACGTAAACGGCCACAAGTTCAGCGTGTCCGGCGAGGGCGAGGGCGATGCCACCTACGGC
AAGCTGACCCTGAAGTTCATCTGCACCACCGGCAAGCTGCCCGTGCCCTGGCCCACCCTCGTGACCACCC
TGACCTACGGCGTGCAGTGCTTCAGCCGCTACCCCGACCACATGAAGCAGCACGACTTCTTCAAGTCCGC
CATGCCCGAAGGCTACGTCCAGGAGCGCACCATCTTCTTCAAGGACGACGGCAACTACAAGACCCGCGCC
GAGGTGAAGTTCGAGGGCGACACCCTGGTGAACCGCATCGAGCTGAAGGGCATCGACTTCAAGGAGGACG
GCAACATCCTGGGGCACAAGCTGGAGTACAACTACAACAGCCACAACGTCTATATCATGGCCGACAAGCA
GAAGAACGGCATCAAGGTGAACTTCAAGATCCGCCACAACATCGAGGACGGCAGCGTGCAGCTCGCCGAC
CACTACCAGCAGAACACCCCCATCGGCGACGGCCCCGTGCTGCTGCCCGACAACCACTACCTGAGCACCC
AGTCCGCCCTGAGCAAAGACCCCAACGAGAAGCGCGATCACATGGTCCTGCTGGAGTTCGTGACCGCCGC
CGGGATCACTCTCGGCATGGACGAGCTGTACAAGTAAAGCGGCCGCGACTCTAGAGTCGACCTGCAGGCA
TGCAAGCTTCAGGTAGCCGGCTAACGTTATCAAGCTTATCGATAATCAACCTCTGGATTACAAAATTTGT
GAAAGATTGACTGGTATTCTTAACTATGTTGCTCCTTTTACGCTATGTGGATACGCTGCTTTAATGCCTT
TGTATCATGCTATTGCTTCCCGTATGGCTTTCATTTTCTCCTCCTTGTATAAATCCTGGTTGCTGTCTCT
TTATGAGGAGTTGTGGCCCGTTGTCAGGCAACGTGGCGTGGTGTGCACTGTGTTTGCTGACGCAACCCCC
ACTGGTTGGGGCATTGCCACCACCTGTCAGCTCCTTTCCGGGACTTTCGCTTTCCCCCTCCCTATTGCCA
CGGCGGAACTCATCGCCGCCTGCCTTGCCCGCTGCTGGACAGGGGCTCGGCTGTTGGGCACTGACAATTC
CGTGGTGTTGTCGGGGAAATCATCGTCCTTTCCTTGGCTGCTCGCCTGTGTTGCCACCTGGATTCTGCGC
GGGACGTCCTTCTGCTACGTCCCTTCGGCCCTCAATCCAGCGGACCTTCCTTCCCGCGGCCTGCTGCCGG
CTCTGCGGCCTCTTCCGCGTCTTCGCCTTCGCCCTCAGACGAGTCGGATCTCCCTTTGGGCCGCCTCCCC
GCATCGATACCGTCGACCTCGATCGAGACCTAGAAAAACATGGAGCAATCACAAGTAGCAATACAGCAGC
TACCAATGCTGATTGTGCCTGGCTAGAAGCACAAGAGGAGGAGGAGGTGGGTTTTCCAGTCACACCTCAG
GTACCTTTAAGACCAATGACTTACAAGGCAGCTGTAGATCTTAGCCACTTTTTAAAAGAAAAGGGGGGAC
TGGAAGGGCTAATTCACTCCCAACGAAGACAAGATCTGCTTTTTGCTTGTACTGGGTCTCTCTGGTTAGA
CCAGATCTGAGCCTGGGAGCTCTCTGGCTAACTAGGGAACCCACTGCTTAAGCCTCAATAAAGCTTGCCT
TGAGTGCTTCAAGTAGTGTGTGCCCGTCTGTTGTGTGACTCTGGTAACTAGAGATCCCTCAGACCCTTTT
AGTCAGTGTGGAAAATCTCTAGCAGTAGTAGTTCATGTCATCTTATTATTCAGTATTTATAACTTGCAAA
GAAATGAATATCAGAGAGTGAGAGGAACTTGTTTATTGCAGCTTATAATGGTTACAAATAAAGCAATAGC
ATCACAAATTTCACAAATAAAGCATTTTTTTCACTGCATTCTAGTTGTGGTTTGTCCAAACTCATCAATG
TATCTTATCATGTCTGGCTCTAGCTATCCCGCCCCTAACTCCGCCCATCCCGCCCCTAACTCCGCCCAGT
TCCGCCCATTCTCCGCCCCATGGCTGACTAATTTTTTTTATTTATGCAGAGGCCGAGGCCGCCTCGGCCT
CTGAGCTATTCCAGAAGTAGTGAGGAGGCTTTTTTGGAGGCCTAGGGACGTACCCAATTCGCCCTATAGT
GAGTCGTATTAGCATGTGAGCAAAAGGCCAGCATAAATCAAAAGAATAGACCGAGATAGGGT
[37 nt withheld, positions 5733-5769]
AAAGAACGTGGACTCCAACGTCAAAGG
[49 nt withheld, positions 5797-5845]
T
[91 nt withheld, positions 5847-5937]
G
[124 nt withheld, positions 5939-6062]
CAGGTGGCACTTTTCGGGGAAATGTGCGCGGAACCCCTATTTGTTTATTTTTCTAAATACATTCAAATAT
GTATCCGCTCATGAGACAATAACCCTGATAAATGCTTCAATAATATTGAAAAAGGAAGAGTCCTGAGGCG
GAAAGAACCAGCTGTGGAATGTGTGTCAGTTAGGGTGTGGAAAGTCCCCAGGCTCCCCAGCAGGCAGAAG
TATGCAAAGCATGCATCTCAATTAGTCAGCAACCAGGTGTGGAAAGTCCCCAGGCTCCCCAGCAGGCAGA
AGTATGCAAAGCATGCATCTCAATTAGTCAGCAACCATAGTCCCGCCCCTAACTCCGCCCATCCCGCCCC
TAACTCCGCCCAGTTCCGCCCATTCTCCGCCCCATGGCTGACTAATTTTTTTTATTTATGCAGAGGCCGA
GGCCGCCTCGGCCTCTGAGCTATTCCAGAAGTAGTGAGGAGGCTTTTTTGGAGGCCTAGGCTTTTGCAAA
GATCGATCAAGAGACAGGATGAGGATCGTTTCGCATGATTGAACAAGATGGATTGCACGCAGGTTCTCCG
GCCGCTTGGGTGGAGAGGCTATTCGGCTATGACTGGGCACAACAGACAATCGGCTGCTCTGATGCCGCCG
TGTTCCGGCTGTCAGCGCAGGGGCGCCCGGTTCTTTTTGTCAAGACCGACCTGTCCGGTGCCCTGAATGA
ACTGCAAGACGAGGCAGCGCGGCTATCGTGGCTGGCCACGACGGGCGTTCCTTGCGCAGCTGTGCTCGAC
GTTGTCACTGAAGCGGGAAGGGACTGGCTGCTATTGGGCGAAGTGCCGGGGCAGGATCTCCTGTCATCTC
ACCTTGCTCCTGCCGAGAAAGTATCCATCATGGCTGATGCAATGCGGCGGCTGCATACGCTTGATCCGGC
TACCTGCCCATTCGACCACCAAGCGAAACATCGCATCGAGCGAGCACGTACTCGGATGGAAGCCGGTCTT
GTCGATCAGGATGATCTGGACGAAGAGCATCAGGGGCTCGCGCCAGCCGAACTGTTCGCCAGGCTCAAGG
CGAGCATGCCCGACGGCGAGGATCTCGTCGTGACCCATGGCGATGCCTGCTTGCCGAATATCATGGTGGA
AAATGGCCGCTTTTCTGGATTCATCGACTGTGGCCGGCTGGGTGTGGCGGACCGCTATCAGGACATAGCG
TTGGCTACCCGTGATATTGCTGAAGAGCTTGGCGGCGAATGGGCTGACCGCTTCCTCGTGCTTTACGGTA
TCGCCGCTCCCGATTCGCAGCGCATCGCCTTCTATCGCCTTCTTGACGAGTTCTTCTGAGCGGGACTCTG
GGGTTCGAAATGACCGACCAAGCGACGCCCAACCTGCCATCACGAGATTTCGATTCCACCGCCGCCTTCT
ATGAAAGGTTGGGCTTCGGAATCGTTTTCCGGGACGCCGGCTGGATGATCCTCCAGCGCGGGGATCTCAT
GCTGGAGTTCTTCGCCCACCCTAGGGGGAGGCTAACTGAAACACGGAAGGAGACAATACCGGAAGGAACC
CGCGCTATGACGGCAATAAAAAGACAGAATAAAACGCACGGTGTTGGGTCGTTTGTTCATAAACGCGGGG
TTCGGTCCCAGGGCTGGCACTCTGTCGATACCCCACCGAGACCCCATTGGGGCCAATACGCCCGCGTTTC
TTCCTTTTCCCCACCCCACCCCCCAAGTTCGGGTGAAGGCCCAGGGCTCGCAGCCAACGTCGGGGCGGCA
GGCCCTGCCATAGCCTCAGGTTACTCATATATACTTTAGATTGATTTAAAACTTCATTTTTAATTTAAAA
GGATCTAGGTGAAGATCCTTTTTGATAATCTCATGACCAAAATCCCTTAACGTGAGTTTTCGTTCCACTG
AGCGTCAGACCCCGTAGAAAAGATCAAAGGATCTTCTTGAGATCCTTTTTTTCTGCGCGTAATCTGCTGC
TTGCAAACAAAAAAACCACCGCTACCAGCGGTGGTTTGTTTGCCGGATCAAGAGCTACCAACTCTTTTTC
CGAAGGTAACTGGCTTCAGCAGAGCGCAGATACCAAATACTGTTCTTCTAGTGTAGCCGTAGTTAGGCCA
CCACTTCAAGAACTCTGTAGCACCGCCTACATACCTCGCTCTGCTAATCCTGTTACCAGTGGCTGCTGCC
AGTGGCGATAAGTCGTGTCTTACCGGGTTGGACTCAAGACGATAGTTACCGGATAAGGCGCAGCGGTCGG
GCTGAACGGGGGGTTCGTGCACACAGCCCAGCTTGGAGCGAACGACCTACACCGAACTGAGATACCTACA
GCGTGAGCTATGAGAAAGCGCCACGCTTCCCGAAGGGAGAAAGGCGGACAGGTATCCGGTAAGCGGCAGG
GTCGGAACAGGAGAGCGCACGAGGGAGCTTCCAGGGGGAAACGCCTGGTATCTTTATAGTCCTGTCGGGT
TTCGCCACCTCTGACTTGAGCGTCGATTTTTGTGATGCTCGTCAGGGGGGCGGAGCCTATGGAAAAACGC
CAGCAACGCGGCCTTTTTACGGTTCCTGGCCTTTTGCTGGCCTTTTGCTCACATGTTCTTTCCTGCGTTA
TCCCCTGATTCTGTGGATAACCGTATTACCGCCATGCATTAGTTATTAATAGTAATCAATTACGGGGTCA
TTAGTTCATAGCCCATATATGGAGTTCCGCGTTACATAACTTACGGTAAATGGCCCGCCTGGCTGACCGC
CCAACGACCCCCGCCCATTGACGTCAATAATGACGTATGTTCCCATAGTAACGCCAATAGGGACTTTCCA
TTGACGTCAATGGGTGGAGTATTTACGGTAAACTGCCCACTTGGCAGTACATCAAGTGTATCATATGCCA
AGTACGCCCCCTATTGACGTCAATGACGGTAAATGGCCCGCCTGGCATTATGCCCAGTACATGACCTTAT
GGGACTTTCCTACTTGGCAGTACATCTACGTATTAGTCATCGCTATTACCATGGTGATGCGGTTTTGGCA
GTACATCAATGGGCGTGGATAGCGGTTTGACTCACGGGGATTTCCAAGTCTCCACCCCATTGACGTCAAT
GGGAGTTTGTTTTGGCACCAAAATCAACGGGACTTTCCAAAATGTCGTAACAACTCCGCCCCATTGACGC
AAATGGGCGGTAGGCGTGTACGGTGGGAGGTCTATATAAGCAGCGCGTTTTGCCTGTACTGGGTCTCTCT
GGTTAGACCAGATCTGAGCCTGGGAGCTCTCTGGCTAACTAGGGAACCCACTGCTTAAGCCTCAATAAAG
CTTGCCTTGAGTGCTTCAAGTAGTGTGTGCCCGTCTGTTGTGTGACTCTGGTAACTAGAGATCCCTCAGA
CCCTTTTAGTCAGTGTGGAAAATCTCTAGCAGTGGCGCCCGAACAGGGACTTGAAAGCGAAAGGGAAACC
AGAGGAGCTCTCTCGACGCAGGACTCGGCTTGCTGAAGCGCGCACGGCAAGAGGCGAGGGGCGGCGACTG
GTGAGTACGCCAAAAATTTTGACTAGCGGAGGCTAGAAGGAGAGAGATGGGTGCGAGAGCGTCAGTATTA
AGCGGGGGAGAATTAGATCGCGATGGGAAAAAATTCGGTTAAGGCCAGGGGGAAAGAAAAAATATAAATT
AAAACATATAGTATGGGCAAGCAGGGAGCTAGAACGATTCGCAGTTAATCCTGGCCTGTTAGAAACATCA
GAAGGCTGTAGACAAATACTGGGACAGCTACAACCATCCCTTCAGACAGGATCAGAAGAACTTAGATCAT
TATATAATACAGTAGCAACCCTCTATTGTGTGCATCAAAGGATAGAGATAAAAGACACCAAGGAAGCTTT
AGACAAGATAGAGGAAGAGCAAAACAAAAGTAAGACCACCGCACAGCAAGCGGCCGGCCGCTGATCTTCA
GACCTGGAGGAGGAGATATGAGGGACAATTGGAGAAGTGAATTATATAAATATAAAGTAGTAAAAATTGA
ACCATTAGGAGTAGCACCCACCAAGGCAAAGAGAAGAGTGGTGCAGAGAGAAAAAAGAGCAGTGGGAATA
GGAGCTTTGTTCCTTGGGTTCTTGGGAGCAGCAGGAAGCACTATGGGCGCAGCGTCAATGACGCTGACGG
TACAGGCCAGACAATTATTGTCTGGTATAGTGCAGCAGCAGAACAATTTGCTGAGGGCTATTGAGGCGCA
ACAGCATCTGTTGCAACTCACAGTCTGGGGCATCAAGCAGCTCCAGGCAAGAATCCTGGCTGTGGAAAGA
TACCTAAAGGATCAACAGCTCCTGGGGATTTGGGGTTGCTCTGGAAAACTCATTTGCACCACTGCTGTGC
CTTGGAATGCTAGTTGGAGTAATAAATCTCTGGAACAGATTTGGAATCACACGACCTGGATGGAGTGGGA
CAGAGAAATTAACAATTACACAAGCTTAATACACTCCTTAATTGAAGAATCGCAAAACCAGCAAGAAAAG
AATGAACAAGAATTATTGGAATTAGATAAATGGGCAAGTTTGTGGAATTGGTTTAACATAACAAATTGGC
TGTGGTATATAAAATTATTCATAATGATAGTAGGAGGCTTGGTAGGTTTAAGAATAGTTTTTGCTGTACT
TTCTATAGTGAATAGAGTTAGGCAGGGATATTCACCATTATCGTTTCAGACCCACCTCCCAACCCCGAGG
GGACCCGACAGGCCCGAAGGAATAGAAGAAGAAGGTGGAGAGAGAGACAGAGACAGATCCATTCGATTAG
TGAACGGATCGGCACTGCGTGCGCCAATTCTGCAGACAAATGGCAGTATTCATCCACAATTTTAAAAGAA
AAGGGGGGATTGGGGGGTACAGTGCAGGGGAAAGAATAGTAGACATAATAGCAACAGACATACAAACTAA
AGAATTACAAAAACAAATTACAAAAATTCAAAATTTTCGGGTTTATTACAGGGACAGCAGAGATCCAGTT
TGGTTAGTACCGGGCCCGCTCTAGCCCTAGATTTAAATCGATGTACGGGCCAGATATACGCGTTGACATT
GATTATTGACTAGTTATTAATAGTAATCAATTACGGGGTCATTAGTTCATAGCCCATATATGGAGTTCCG
CGTTACATAACTTACGGTAAATGGCCCGCCTGGCTGACCGCCCAACGACCCCCGCCCATTGACGTCAATA
ATGACGTATGTTCCCATAGTAACGCCAATAGGGACTTTCCATTGACGTCAATGGGTGGAGTATTTACGGT
AAACTGCCCACTTGGCAGTACATCAAGTGTATCATATGCCAAGTACGCCCCCTATTGACGTCAATGACGG
TAAATGGCCCGCCTGGCATTATGCCCAGTACATGACCTTATGGGACTTTCCTACTTGGCAGTACATCTAC
GTATTAGTCATCGCTATTACCATGGTCGAGGTGAGCCCCACGTTCTGCTTCACTCTCCCCATCTCCCCCC
CCTCCCCACCCCCAATTTTGTATTTATTTATTTTTTAATTATTTTGTGCAGCGATGGGGGCGGGGG
Features (pLannotate 1.2.2; 33 found; start..end, strand, type, name):
    110..1126    +  intron         chimeric intron: chimera between introns from chicken β-actin and rabbit β-globin
   1243..1260    +  protein_bind   attB1 (fragment): mutant version of attB; core recombination site for the Gateway® BP reaction BP Clonase™
   1266..2792    +  CDS            IKZF3: IKZF3_HUMAN - Also known as ZNFN1A3. Experimental evidence at protein level: Swiss-Prot protein existence level 1. Transcription factor that plays an important role in the regulation of lymphocyte differentiation. Plays an essential role in regulation of B-cell differentiation, proliferation and maturation to an effector state. Involved in regulating BCL2 expression and controlling apoptosis in T-cells in an IL2-dependent manner. From Homo sapiens (Human).
   2795..2818    -  protein_bind   attB2: mutant version of attB; recombination site for the Gateway® BP reaction BP Clonase™
   2841..2861    +  CDS            FLAG (fragment): FLAG® epitope tag, followed by an enterokinase cleavage site
   2885..3445    +  misc_feature   IRES: internal ribosome entry site (IRES) of the encephalomyocarditis virus (EMCV)
   3448..4167    +  CDS            EGFP: the original enhanced GFP (Yang et al., 1996) mammalian codon-optimized
   4179..4209    +  misc_feature   MCS (fragment): pUC18/19 multiple cloning site
   4244..4832    +  misc_feature   WPRE: woodchuck hepatitis virus posttranscriptional regulatory element
   4833..4852    +  misc_feature   MCS (fragment): pBluescript multiple cloning site
   4854..5039    +  CDS            nef (fragment): NEF_HV1Z2 - Experimental evidence at protein level: Swiss-Prot protein existence level 1. Extracellular Nef protein targets CD4(+) T-lymphocytes for apoptosis by interacting with CXCR4 surface receptors. From Human immunodeficiency virus type 1 group M subtype D (isolate Z2/CDC-Z34) (HIV-1).
   5041..5274    +  LTR            3' LTR (ΔU3): self-inactivating 3' long terminal repeat (LTR) from HIV-1
   5346..5467    +  polyA_signal   SV40 poly(A) signal: SV40 polyadenylation signal
   5507..5642    +  rep_origin     SV40 ori: SV40 origin of replication
   5663..5681    -  promoter       T7 promoter: promoter for bacteriophage T7 RNA polymerase
   5704..6062    -  rep_origin     f1 ori (sequence partly withheld): f1 bacteriophage origin of replication; arrow indicates direction of (+) strand synthesis
   6089..6193    +  promoter       AmpR promoter: bla
   6195..6552    +  promoter       SV40 promoter: SV40 enhancer and early promoter
   6587..7381    +  CDS            NeoR/KanR: aminoglycoside phosphotransferase from Tn5; aph(3')-II (or nptII); confers resistance to neomycin, kanamycin, and G418 (Geneticin®)
   7402..7554    +  CDS            ble (fragment): BLE_KLEPN - Experimental evidence at protein level: Swiss-Prot protein existence level 1. Binding protein with a strong affinity to the bleomycin family of antibiotics. Binds to CL990; an antimitotic-antibiotic compound. From Klebsiella pneumoniae.
   7613..7660    +  polyA_signal   HSV TK poly(A) signal: herpes simplex virus thymidine kinase polyadenylation signal (Cole and Stacy, 1985)
   7989..8577    +  rep_origin     ori: high-copy-number ColE1/pMB1/pBR322/pUC origin of replication
   8752..9055    +  enhancer       CMV enhancer: human cytomegalovirus immediate early enhancer
   9056..9255    +  promoter       CMV promoter: human cytomegalovirus (CMV) immediate early promoter
   9273..9453    +  LTR            5' LTR (truncated): truncated 5' long terminal repeat (LTR) from HIV-1
   9500..9625    +  misc_feature   HIV-1 Ψ: packaging signal of human immunodeficiency virus type 1
   9609..9947    +  CDS            HIV-1 gag (fragment): gag protein from human immunodeficiency virus 1; gag
  10122..10355   +  misc_feature   RRE: The Rev response element (RRE) of HIV-1 allows for Rev-dependent mRNA export from the nucleus to the cytoplasm.
  10732..10832   +  CDS            Rev (fragment): human immunodeficiency virus 1 (HIV-1) Rev protein; rev; enhances nuclear export of unspliced and incompletely spliced viral mRNAs
  10882..10999   +  misc_feature   cPPT/CTS: central polypurine tract and central termination sequence of HIV-1
  11097..11476   +  enhancer       CMV enhancer: human cytomegalovirus immediate early enhancer
  11478..1       +  promoter       chicken β-actin promoter (fragment) (across the origin): contains a 21-bp deletion relative to the standard chicken β-actin promoter
  11588..109     +  promoter       chicken β-actin promoter (fragment) (across the origin): contains a 21-bp deletion relative to the standard chicken β-actin promoter
