[The description below was written by a language model from this plasmid's Addgene catalogue record and pLannotate feature annotations shown in this document.]
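Description:
plenti-CAG-IKZF3-FLAG-IRES-GFP is a third-generation-style, self-inactivating HIV-1 lentiviral transfer plasmid for expressing human IKZF3 (Aiolos, an Ikaros-family zinc finger transcription factor important in lymphocyte differentiation) in mammalian cells. It was made by Gateway recombination into the plenti-CAG-gate-FLAG-IRES-GFP destination backbone, which leaves attB1 and attB2 sites flanking the coding sequence. In bacteria it replicates from a high-copy ColE1/pUC-type origin and is selected with kanamycin through a Tn5 NeoR/KanR gene. That gene sits behind both a bacterial (bla) promoter and the SV40 early promoter and is followed by an HSV TK polyadenylation signal. Because this cassette lies outside the LTRs, it is not carried into transduced cells. An f1 origin and an SV40 origin are also present.

The viral genome is transcribed from a CMV enhancer/promoter fused to a truncated 5' LTR, which makes production Tat-independent. It contains the Ψ packaging signal with a gag fragment, the RRE for Rev-dependent nuclear export, and the cPPT/CTS, and it ends in a ΔU3 3' LTR followed by an SV40 poly(A) signal. Within it, the CAG promoter (CMV enhancer, chicken β-actin promoter and chimeric β-actin/β-globin intron) drives a bicistronic transcript. IKZF3 is read through attB2 into a C-terminal FLAG tag supplied by the backbone, and an EMCV IRES then directs translation of EGFP, so green fluorescence marks transduced cells. A WPRE downstream enhances transcript expression.

The stated purpose is lentiviral expression of IKZF3-FLAG, with the epitope tag allowing detection or immunoprecipitation of the protein. The associated publication concerns lenalidomide-induced, cereblon-dependent degradation of Ikaros proteins. The annotated sequence is labelled a partial NGS result.
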