Addgene plasmid #107388: plenti-CAG-IKZF3-FLAG-IRES-GFP
Purpose: Lentiviral expression of IKZF3-FLAG
Depositing lab: William Kaelin. Depositing organization: Dana-Farber Cancer Institute. Publication: The myeloma drug lenalidomide promotes the cereblon-dependent destruction of Ikaros proteins. Lu G, Middleton RE, Sun H, Naniong M, Ott CJ, Mitsiades CS, Wong KK, Bradner JE, Kaelin WG Jr. Science. 2014 Jan 17;343(6168):305-9. doi: 10.1126/science.1244917. Epub 2013 Nov 29. PubMed 24292623.
Backbone
  Vector backbone: plenti-CAG-gate-FLAG-IRES-GFP
  Vector type: Mammalian Expression, Lentiviral
Growth in bacteria
  Bacterial resistance: Kanamycin, 50 μg/mL
  Growth temperature: 30°C
  Growth strain: NEB Stable
  Copy number: Unknown
Gene/Insert
  Gene/Insert name: IKZF3 (alt names: IKAROS Family Zinc Finger 3; Aiolos)
  Species: H. sapiens (human)
  Entrez Gene: IKZF3 (a.k.a. AIO, AIOLOS, IMD84, ZNFN1A3)
  Promoter: CAG
  Tag / fusion protein: FLAG (C terminal on backbone)
  Cloning method: Gateway Cloning
Terms and licenses: Academic/Nonprofit Terms; Industry Terms: Not Available to Industry
How to cite: plenti-CAG-IKZF3-FLAG-IRES-GFP was a gift from William Kaelin (Addgene plasmid # 107388 ; http://n2t.net/addgene:107388 ; RRID:Addgene_107388)
